Addgene plasmid #56276: iRFP-Cx43-7
Purpose: Localization: Gap Junctions, Excitation: 690, Emission: 713
Depositing lab: Michael Davidson. Depositing organization: Florida State University, Tallahassee.
Backbone
  Vector backbone: iRFP
  Backbone size w/o insert (bp): 4750
  Vector type: Mammalian Expression
  Selectable markers: Neomycin (select with G418)
Growth in bacteria
  Bacterial resistance: Kanamycin, 50 μg/mL
  Growth temperature: 37°C
  Growth strain: DH5alpha
  Copy number: High Copy
Gene/Insert
  Gene/Insert name: Cx43 (alt names: Rat Alpha-1 Connexin 43; NM_012567.2)
  Species: R. norvegicus (rat)
  Promoter: CMV
  Tag / fusion protein: iRFP (C terminal on backbone)
  Cloning method: Unknown
  Sequencing primers: 5′ CMV-F; 3′ SV40pA-R
Terms and licenses: Academic/Nonprofit Terms; Industry Terms
Depositor comments: R. norvegicus (rat) Alpha-1 Connexin 43. Excitation = 690; Emission = 713
How to cite: iRFP-Cx43-7 was a gift from Michael Davidson (Addgene plasmid # 56276 ; http://n2t.net/addgene:56276 ; RRID:Addgene_56276)
