[The description below was written by a language model from this plasmid's Addgene catalogue record and pLannotate feature annotations shown in this document.]
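Description:
iRFP-Cx43-7 is a mammalian expression plasmid that produces rat connexin 43 (alpha-1 connexin, Gja1) fused at its C terminus to the near-infrared fluorescent protein iRFP. The sequenced construct is about 6.3 kb. Its layout follows the familiar N1-style fluorescent protein vector design. A human cytomegalovirus immediate early enhancer and promoter drive the Cx43 coding sequence, which is followed after a short linker by the iRFP713 open reading frame and an SV40 polyadenylation signal. The annotation also flags a stretch just upstream of the Cx43 start codon as matching the connexin-43 IRES family, which suggests that some native 5′ untranslated sequence was carried along with the cDNA. The short hits to SV40 large T antigen, ble and bGH poly(A) are only fragments and are probably residual backbone sequence rather than functional parts.

The plasmid is propagated in E. coli from a high-copy ColE1/pUC-type origin under kanamycin selection, and it also carries an f1 origin. A single NeoR/KanR (Tn5 aminoglycoside phosphotransferase) gene serves both hosts. It sits behind a bacterial bla promoter and an SV40 enhancer/early promoter, with an HSV TK polyadenylation signal, so transfected mammalian cells can be selected with G418.

The recorded purpose is labelling of gap junctions. Connexin 43 assembles into connexons that cluster at cell-cell contacts, so the fusion marks these structures for fluorescence imaging with excitation near 690 nm and emission near 713 nm. This far-red window is well separated from common green and red fluorescent proteins. iRFP713 derives from a Rhodopseudomonas palustris protein and needs biliverdin as a cofactor to fluoresce.
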