Features (pLannotate 1.2.2; 15 found; start..end, strand, type, name):
      1..1146    +  CDS            Gja1: CXA1_RAT - Also known as Cxn-43. Experimental evidence at protein level: Swiss-Prot protein existence level 1. Gap junction protein that acts as a regulator of bladder capacity. A gap junction consists of a cluster of closely packed pairs of transmembrane channels, the connexons, through which materials of low MW diffuse from one cell to a neighboring cell. Negative regulator of bladder functional capacity: acts by enhancing intercellular electrical and chemical transmission, thus sensitizing bladder muscles to cholinergic neural stimuli and causing them to contract (By similarity). May play a
   1168..2115    +  CDS            iRFP713: iRFP713 is a basic (constitutively fluorescent) near ir fluorescent protein published in 2011, derived from Rhodopseudomonas palustris. It has low acid sensitivity. It requires the cofactor biliverdin for fluorescence.
   2134..2217    +  CDS            large T antigen (fragment): large T antigen from SV40 (simian virus 40)
   2240..2361    +  polyA_signal   SV40 poly(A) signal: SV40 polyadenylation signal
   2395..2823    -  rep_origin     f1 ori (sequence partly withheld): f1 bacteriophage origin of replication; arrow indicates direction of (+) strand synthesis
   2850..2954    +  promoter       AmpR promoter: bla
   2956..3313    +  promoter       SV40 promoter: SV40 enhancer and early promoter
   3348..4142    +  CDS            NeoR/KanR: aminoglycoside phosphotransferase from Tn5; aph(3')-II (or nptII); confers resistance to neomycin, kanamycin, and G418 (Geneticin®)
   4163..4315    +  CDS            ble (fragment): BLE_KLEPN - Experimental evidence at protein level: Swiss-Prot protein existence level 1. Binding protein with a strong affinity to the bleomycin family of antibiotics. Binds to CL990; an antimitotic-antibiotic compound. From Klebsiella pneumoniae.
   4374..4421    +  polyA_signal   HSV TK poly(A) signal: herpes simplex virus thymidine kinase polyadenylation signal (Cole and Stacy, 1985)
   4512..4528    -  polyA_signal   bGH poly(A) signal (fragment): bovine growth hormone polyadenylation signal
   4750..5338    +  rep_origin     ori: high-copy-number ColE1/pMB1/pBR322/pUC origin of replication
   5513..5816    +  enhancer       CMV enhancer: human cytomegalovirus immediate early enhancer
   5817..6020    +  promoter       CMV promoter: human cytomegalovirus (CMV) immediate early promoter
   6074..2       +  ncRNA          IRES Cx43 (across the origin): Accession: RF00487 - Connexin-43 internal ribosome entry site (IRES)
>Addgene plasmid #56276 | iRFP-Cx43-7 | addgene full sequence | sequence record 173166 | Addgene NGS Result
ATGGGTGACTGGAGTGCCTTGGGGAAGCTTCTGGACAAGGTCCAAGCCTACTCCACCGCTGGAGGGAAGG
TGTGGCTGTCAGTGCTCTTCATATTCAGAATCCTGCTCCTGGGGACAGCTGTTGAGTCAGCTTGGGGTGA
TGAACAGTCTGCCTTTCGCTGTAACACTCAACAACCTGGCTGCGAAAACGTCTGCTATGACAAGTCCTTC
CCCATCTCTCACGTGCGCTTCTGGGTCCTTCAGATCATATTCGTGTCTGTGCCCACACTCCTGTACTTGG
CCCATGTGTTCTATGTGATGAGGAAGGAAGAGAAGCTAAACAAGAAAGAAGAGGAGCTCAAAGTGGCCCA
GACTGACGGGGTCAACGTGGAGATGCACCTGAAGCAGATTGAAATCAAGAAGTTCAAGTACGGGATTGAA
GAGCACGGCAAGGTGAAAATGAGGGGCGGCTTGCTGAGAACCTACATCATCAGCATCCTCTTCAAGTCTG
TCTTCGAGGTGGCCTTCCTGCTCATCCAGTGGTACATCTATGGGTTCAGCTTGAGCGCGGTCTACACCTG
CAAGAGAGATCCCTGCCCCCACCAGGTAGACTGCTTCCTCTCACGTCCCACGGAGAAAACCATCTTCATC
ATCTTCATGCTGGTGGTGTCCTTGGTGTCTCTCGCTTTGAACATCATTGAGCTCTTCTACGTCTTCTTCA
AGGGCGTTAAGGATCGCGTGAAGGGAAGAAGCGATCCTTACCACGCCACCACTGGCCCACTGAGCCCATC
AAAAGACTGCGGATCTCCAAAATACGCCTACTTCAATGGCTGCTCCTCACCAACGGCTCCACTCTCGCCT
ATGTCTCCTCCTGGGTACAAGCTGGTTACTGGTGACAGAAACAATTCCTCGTGCCGCAATTACAACAAGC
AAGCTAGCGAGCAAAACTGGGCGAACTACAGCGCAGAGCAAAATCGCATGGGGCAGGCCGGAAGCACCAT
CTCCAACTCGCACGCCCAGCCGTTCGATTTCCCCGACGACAACCAGAATGCCAAAAAAGTTGCTGCTGGA
CATGAACTCCAGCCATTAGCCATCGTGGACCAACGACCTTCCAGCAGAGCCAGCAGCCGCGCCAGCAGCA
GGCCTCGGCCTGATGACCTGGAGATTGCGGATCCACCGGTCGCCACCATGGCGGAAGGATCTGTCGCCAG
GCAGCCTGACCTCTTGACCTGCGACGATGAGCCGATCCATATCCCCGGTGCCATCCAACCGCATGGACTG
CTGCTCGCCCTCGCCGCCGACATGACGATCGTTGCCGGCAGCGACAACCTTCCCGAACTCACCGGACTGG
CGATCGGCGCCCTGATCGGCCGCTCTGCGGCCGATGTCTTCGACTCGGAGACGCACAACCGTCTGACGAT
CGCCTTGGCCGAGCCTGGCGCGGCCGTCGGAGCACCGATCACTGTCGGCTTCACGATGCGAAAGGACGCA
GGCTTCATCGGCTCCTGGCATCGCCATGATCAGCTCATCTTCCTGGAATTGGAGCCTCCCCAGCGGGACG
TCGCCGAGCCGCAGGCGTTCTTCCGCCGCACCAACAGCGCCATCCGCCGCCTGCAGGCCGCCGAAACCTT
GGAAAGCGCCTGCGCCGCCGCGGCGCAAGAGGTGCGGAAGATTACCGGCTTCGATCGGGTGATGATCTAT
CGCTTCGCCTCCGACTTCAGCGGCGAAGTGATCGCAGAGGATCGGTGCGCCGAGGTCGAGTCAAAACTAG
GCCTGCACTATCCTGCCTCAACCGTGCCGGCGCAGGCCCGTCGGCTCTATACCATCAACCCGGTACGGAT
CATTCCCGATATCAATTATCGGCCGGTGCCGGTCACCCCAGACCTCAATCCGGTCACCGGGCGGCCGATT
GATCTTAGCTTCGCCATCCTGCGCAGCGTCTCGCCCGTCCATCTGGAATTCATGCGCAACATAGGCATGC
ACGGCACGATGTCGATCTCGATTTTGCGCGGCGAGCGACTGTGGGGATTGATCGTTTGCCATCACCGAAC
GCCGTACTACGTCGATCTCGATGGCCGCCAAGCCTGCGAGCTAGTCGCCCAGGTTCTGGCCTGGCAGATC
GGCGTGATGGAAGAGTGAGCGGCCGCGACTCTAGATCATAATCAGCCATACCACATTTGTAGAGGTTTTA
CTTGCTTTAAAAAACCTCCCACACCTCCCCCTGAACCTGAAACATAAAATGAATGCAATTGTTGTTGTTA
ACTTGTTTATTGCAGCTTATAATGGTTACAAATAAAGCAATAGCATCACAAATTTCACAAATAAAGCATT
TTTTTCACTGCATTCTAGTTGTGGTTTGTCCAAACTCATCAATGTATCTTAAGGCGTAAATTGTAAGCGT
TAATATTTTGTTAAAATTCGCGTTAAATTTTTGTTAAATCAGCTCATTTTTTAACCAATAGGCCGAAATC
GGCAAAATCCCTTATAAATCAAAAGAATAGACCGAGATAGGGT
[37 nt withheld, positions 2494-2530]
AAAGAACGTGGACTCCAACGTCAAAGG
[49 nt withheld, positions 2558-2606]
T
[91 nt withheld, positions 2608-2698]
G
[124 nt withheld, positions 2700-2823]
CAGGTGGCACTTTTCGGGGAAATGTGCGCGGAACCCCTATTTGTTTATTTTTCTAAATACATTCAAATAT
GTATCCGCTCATGAGACAATAACCCTGATAAATGCTTCAATAATATTGAAAAAGGAAGAGTCCTGAGGCG
GAAAGAACCAGCTGTGGAATGTGTGTCAGTTAGGGTGTGGAAAGTCCCCAGGCTCCCCAGCAGGCAGAAG
TATGCAAAGCATGCATCTCAATTAGTCAGCAACCAGGTGTGGAAAGTCCCCAGGCTCCCCAGCAGGCAGA
AGTATGCAAAGCATGCATCTCAATTAGTCAGCAACCATAGTCCCGCCCCTAACTCCGCCCATCCCGCCCC
TAACTCCGCCCAGTTCCGCCCATTCTCCGCCCCATGGCTGACTAATTTTTTTTATTTATGCAGAGGCCGA
GGCCGCCTCGGCCTCTGAGCTATTCCAGAAGTAGTGAGGAGGCTTTTTTGGAGGCCTAGGCTTTTGCAAA
GATCGATCAAGAGACAGGATGAGGATCGTTTCGCATGATTGAACAAGATGGATTGCACGCAGGTTCTCCG
GCCGCTTGGGTGGAGAGGCTATTCGGCTATGACTGGGCACAACAGACAATCGGCTGCTCTGATGCCGCCG
TGTTCCGGCTGTCAGCGCAGGGGCGCCCGGTTCTTTTTGTCAAGACCGACCTGTCCGGTGCCCTGAATGA
ACTGCAAGACGAGGCAGCGCGGCTATCGTGGCTGGCCACGACGGGCGTTCCTTGCGCAGCTGTGCTCGAC
GTTGTCACTGAAGCGGGAAGGGACTGGCTGCTATTGGGCGAAGTGCCGGGGCAGGATCTCCTGTCATCTC
ACCTTGCTCCTGCCGAGAAAGTATCCATCATGGCTGATGCAATGCGGCGGCTGCATACGCTTGATCCGGC
TACCTGCCCATTCGACCACCAAGCGAAACATCGCATCGAGCGAGCACGTACTCGGATGGAAGCCGGTCTT
GTCGATCAGGATGATCTGGACGAAGAGCATCAGGGGCTCGCGCCAGCCGAACTGTTCGCCAGGCTCAAGG
CGAGCATGCCCGACGGCGAGGATCTCGTCGTGACCCATGGCGATGCCTGCTTGCCGAATATCATGGTGGA
AAATGGCCGCTTTTCTGGATTCATCGACTGTGGCCGGCTGGGTGTGGCGGACCGCTATCAGGACATAGCG
TTGGCTACCCGTGATATTGCTGAAGAGCTTGGCGGCGAATGGGCTGACCGCTTCCTCGTGCTTTACGGTA
TCGCCGCTCCCGATTCGCAGCGCATCGCCTTCTATCGCCTTCTTGACGAGTTCTTCTGAGCGGGACTCTG
GGGTTCGAAATGACCGACCAAGCGACGCCCAACCTGCCATCACGAGATTTCGATTCCACCGCCGCCTTCT
ATGAAAGGTTGGGCTTCGGAATCGTTTTCCGGGACGCCGGCTGGATGATCCTCCAGCGCGGGGATCTCAT
GCTGGAGTTCTTCGCCCACCCTAGGGGGAGGCTAACTGAAACACGGAAGGAGACAATACCGGAAGGAACC
CGCGCTATGACGGCAATAAAAAGACAGAATAAAACGCACGGTGTTGGGTCGTTTGTTCATAAACGCGGGG
TTCGGTCCCAGGGCTGGCACTCTGTCGATACCCCACCGAGACCCCATTGGGGCCAATACGCCCGCGTTTC
TTCCTTTTCCCCACCCCACCCCCCAAGTTCGGGTGAAGGCCCAGGGCTCGCAGCCAACGTCGGGGCGGCA
GGCCCTGCCATAGCCTCAGGTTACTCATATATACTTTAGATTGATTTAAAACTTCATTTTTAATTTAAAA
GGATCTAGGTGAAGATCCTTTTTGATAATCTCATGACCAAAATCCCTTAACGTGAGTTTTCGTTCCACTG
AGCGTCAGACCCCGTAGAAAAGATCAAAGGATCTTCTTGAGATCCTTTTTTTCTGCGCGTAATCTGCTGC
TTGCAAACAAAAAAACCACCGCTACCAGCGGTGGTTTGTTTGCCGGATCAAGAGCTACCAACTCTTTTTC
CGAAGGTAACTGGCTTCAGCAGAGCGCAGATACCAAATACTGTTCTTCTAGTGTAGCCGTAGTTAGGCCA
CCACTTCAAGAACTCTGTAGCACCGCCTACATACCTCGCTCTGCTAATCCTGTTACCAGTGGCTGCTGCC
AGTGGCGATAAGTCGTGTCTTACCGGGTTGGACTCAAGACGATAGTTACCGGATAAGGCGCAGCGGTCGG
GCTGAACGGGGGGTTCGTGCACACAGCCCAGCTTGGAGCGAACGACCTACACCGAACTGAGATACCTACA
GCGTGAGCTATGAGAAAGCGCCACGCTTCCCGAAGGGAGAAAGGCGGACAGGTATCCGGTAAGCGGCAGG
GTCGGAACAGGAGAGCGCACGAGGGAGCTTCCAGGGGGAAACGCCTGGTATCTTTATAGTCCTGTCGGGT
TTCGCCACCTCTGACTTGAGCGTCGATTTTTGTGATGCTCGTCAGGGGGGCGGAGCCTATGGAAAAACGC
CAGCAACGCGGCCTTTTTACGGTTCCTGGCCTTTTGCTGGCCTTTTGCTCACATGTTCTTTCCTGCGTTA
TCCCCTGATTCTGTGGATAACCGTATTACCGCCATGCATTAGTTATTAATAGTAATCAATTACGGGGTCA
TTAGTTCATAGCCCATATATGGAGTTCCGCGTTACATAACTTACGGTAAATGGCCCGCCTGGCTGACCGC
CCAACGACCCCCGCCCATTGACGTCAATAATGACGTATGTTCCCATAGTAACGCCAATAGGGACTTTCCA
TTGACGTCAATGGGTGGAGTATTTACGGTAAACTGCCCACTTGGCAGTACATCAAGTGTATCATATGCCA
AGTACGCCCCCTATTGACGTCAATGACGGTAAATGGCCCGCCTGGCATTATGCCCAGTACATGACCTTAT
GGGACTTTCCTACTTGGCAGTACATCTACGTATTAGTCATCGCTATTACCATGGTGATGCGGTTTTGGCA
GTACATCAATGGGCGTGGATAGCGGTTTGACTCACGGGGATTTCCAAGTCTCCACCCCATTGACGTCAAT
GGGAGTTTGTTTTGGCACCAAAATCAACGGGACTTTCCAAAATGTCGTAACAACTCCGCCCCATTGACGC
AAATGGGCGGTAGGCGTGTACGGTGGGAGGTCTATATAAGCAGAGCTGGTTTAGTGAACCGTCAGATCCG
CTAGCGCTACCGGACTCAGATCTCGAGCTCAAGCTTCGAATTCGGCAGCACTTTTCTTTCATTGGGGGGA
AGGCGTGAGGAAAGTACCAAACAGCAGCAGACTTTTAAACTTTAAACAGACAGGTCTGAGAGCCTGAACT
CTCATTTTTCCTTTGACTTCAGCCTCCAAGGAGTTCCACCAACTTTGGCGCGCCGGCTTCACTTTCATTA
AGTGAAAGAGAGGTGCCCAGAC
