>Addgene plasmid #56276 | iRFP-Cx43-7 | depositor partial sequence | sequence record 87181 | insert sequence
CCCATGCTAGTGACGTCAGATCCGCTAGCGCTACCGGACTCAGATCTCGAGCTCAAGCTTCGAATTCGGC
AGCACTTTTCTTTCATTGGGGGGAAGGCGTGAGGAAAGTACCAAACAGCAGCAGACTTTTAAACTTTAAA
CAGACAGGTCTGAGAGCCTGAACTCTCATTTTTCCTTTGACTTCAGCCTCCAAGGAGTTCCACCAACTTT
GGCGCGCCGGCTTCACTTTCATTAAGTGAAAGAGAGGTGCCCAGACATGGGTGACTGGAGTGCCTTGGGG
AAGCTTCTGGACAAGGTCCAAGCCTACTCCACCGCTGGAGGGAAGGTGTGGCTGTCAGTGCTCTTCATAT
TCAGAATCCTGCTCCTGGGGACAGCTGTTGAGTCAGCTTGGGGTGATGAACAGTCTGCCTTTCGCTGTAA
CACTCAACAACCTGGCTGCGAAAACGTCTGCTATGACAAGTCCTTCCCCATCTCTCACGTGCGCTTCTGG
GTCCTTCAGATCATATTCGTGTCTGTGCCCACACTCCTGTACTTGGCCCATGTGTTCTATGTGATGAGGA
AGGAAGAGAAGCTAAACAAGAAAGAAGAGGAGCTCAAAGTGGCCCAGACTGACGGGGTCAACGTGGAGAT
GCACCTGAAGCAGATTGAAATCAAGAAGTTCAAGTACGGGATTGAAGAGCACGGCAAGGTGAAAATGAGG
GGCGGCTTGCTGAGAACCTACATCATCAGCATCCTCTTCAAGTCTGTCTTCGAGGTGGCCTTCCTGCTCA
TCCAGTGGTACATCTATGGGTTCAGCTTGAGCGCGGTCTACACCTGCAAGAGAGATCCCTGCCCCCACCA
GGTAGACTGCTTCCTCTCACGTCCCACGGAGAAAACCATCTTCATCATCTTCATGCTGGTGGTGTCCTTG
GTGTCTCTCGCTTTGAACATCATTGAGCTCTTCTACGTCTTCTTCAAGGCGTTAAGGATCGCGTGAAGGG
AGAGCGATCCTTACCACGCCACCACTGGCCACTGAGCCATCAAGACTGCGGATCTCCAAAATACGCCTAC
TTCATGGCTGCTCTCACACGGCTCCACTCCTCGCCTATGTCTTCCTCCTGGTACAAGCTGGTTACTGTTG
AAGGAAACAATTCCTTCGTGCGCAATTACACAGCAGCTAGCGAGCAACTGGGCGAACTACACGCGGAGAC
AAATTCGCATGGGGCAGGCGGGAGACCATTCATTCGCAGTCAGCTGTCGATCGGAACTCAATGTACATGT
TGTCTGGCAGTAATACGCATATCCTACTCTGTGGACCGAGACT
