>Addgene plasmid #56276 | iRFP-Cx43-7 | depositor partial sequence | sequence record 87182 | insert sequence 2
CGAGGTGTTTCTCTCACACAGGTCTCTGTCGCATGGTTCCTGGTACAGGTTACTGGGACGAACCTTCTGG
CGAAATTACAACAGCCAGTCAGCGACAACTGGGCATTACAGGCGAGACAAATTGCATGGGCAGGCGGAGG
CCACATTTCCATTCGCACCGCCCAGGCGTTCGATTCCGAGCGCACACCAGAATGCCAAAAGTGCTGCTGA
CATGAACTCCAGCCATTAGCCATCGTGGACCACGACTTCCAGCAGAGCCAGCAGCGCGCAGCAGCAGGCT
CGGCTGATGACCTGGAGATTGCGGATCCACCGGTCGCCACCATGGCGGAAGGATCTGTCGCCAGGCAGCC
TGACCTCTTGACCTGCGACGATGAGCCGATCCATATCCCCGGTGCCATCCAACCGCATGGACTGCTGCTC
GCCCTCGCCGCCGACATGACGATCGTTGCCGGCAGCGACAACCTTCCCGAACTCACCGGACTGGCGATCG
GCGCCCTGATCGGCCGCTCTGCGGCCGATGTCTTCGACTCGGAGACGCACAACCGTCTGACGATCGCCTT
GGCCGAGCCTGGCGCGGCCGTCGGAGCACCGATCACTGTCGGCTTCACGATGCGAAAGGACGCAGGCTTC
ATCGGCTCCTGGCATCGCCATGATCAGCTCATCTTCCTGGAATTGGAGCCTCCCCAGCGGGACGTCGCCG
AGCCGCAGGCGTTCTTCCGCCGCACCAACAGCGCCATCCGCCGCCTGCAGGCCGCCGAAACCTTGGAAAG
CGCCTGCGCCGCCGCGGCGCAAGAGGTGCGGAAGATTACCGGCTTCGATCGGGTGATGATCTATCGCTTC
GCCTCCGACTTCAGCGGCGAAGTGATCGCAGAGGATCGGTGCGCCGAGGTCGAGTCAAAACTAGGCCTGC
ACTATCCTGCCTCAACCGTGCCGGCGCAGGCCCGTCGGCTCTATACCATCAACCCGGTACGGATCATTCC
CGATATCAATTATCGGCCGGTGCCGGTCACCCCAGACCTCAATCCGGTCACCGGGCGGCCGATTGATCTT
AGCTTCGCCATCCTGCGCAGCGTCTCGCCCGTCCATCTGGAATTCATGCGCAACATAGGCATGCACGGCA
CGATGTCGATCTCGATTTTGCGCGGCGAGCGACTGTGGGGATTGATCGTTTGCCATCACCGAACGCCGTA
CTACGTCGATCTCGATGGCCGCCAAGCCTGCGAGCTAGTCGCCCAGGTTCTGGCCTGGCAGATCGGCGTG
ATGGAAGAGTGAGCGGCCGCGACTCTAGATCATAATCAGCCATACCACATGTAGAGTTCCC
